>Addgene plasmid #226103 | pcs2-MTS-cox8A-GFP-IRES-mCherry | addgene full sequence | sequence record 448406 | Addgene NGS Result
GCCATATTGAATTGGCGGTCGACTGGCGTAATAGCGAAGAGGCCCGCACCGATCGCCCTTCCCAACAGTT
GCGCAGCCTGAATGGCGAATGGG
[124 nt withheld, positions 94-217]
C
[91 nt withheld, positions 219-309]
A
[49 nt withheld, positions 311-359]
CCTTTGACGTTGGAGTCCACGTTCTTT
[37 nt withheld, positions 387-423]
ACCCTATCTCGGTCTATTCTTTTGATTTATAAGGGATTTTGCCGATTTCGGCCTATTGGTTAAAAAATGA
GCTGATTTAACAAAAATTTAACGCGAATTTTAACAAAATATTAACGCTTACAATTTAGGTGGCACTTTTC
GGGGAAATGTGCGCGGAACCCCTATTTGTTTATTTTTCTAAATACATTCAAATATGTATCCGCTCATGAG
ACAATAACCCTGATAAATGCTTCAATAATATTGAAAAAGGAAGAGTATGAGTATTCAACATTTCCGTGTC
GCCCTTATTCCCTTTTTTGCGGCATTTTGCCTTCCTGTTTTTGCTCACCCAGAAACGCTGGTGAAAGTAA
AAGATGCTGAAGATCAGTTGGGTGCACGAGTGGGTTACATCGAACTGGATCTCAACAGCGGTAAGATCCT
TGAGAGTTTTCGCCCCGAAGAACGTTTTCCAATGATGAGCACTTTTAAAGTTCTGCTATGTGGCGCGGTA
TTATCCCGTATTGACGCCGGGCAAGAGCAACTCGGTCGCCGCATACACTATTCTCAGAATGACTTGGTTG
AGTACTCACCAGTCACAGAAAAGCATCTTACGGATGGCATGACAGTAAGAGAATTATGCAGTGCTGCCAT
AACCATGAGTGATAACACTGCGGCCAACTTACTTCTGACAACGATCGGAGGACCGAAGGAGCTAACCGCT
TTTTTGCACAACATGGGGGATCATGTAACTCGCCTTGATCGTTGGGAACCGGAGCTGAATGAAGCCATAC
CAAACGACGAGCGTGACACCACGATGCCTGTAGCAATGGCAACAACGTTGCGCAAACTATTAACTGGCGA
ACTACTTACTCTAGCTTCCCGGCAACAATTAATAGACTGGATGGAGGCGGATAAAGTTGCAGGACCACTT
CTGCGCTCGGCCCTTCCGGCTGGCTGGTTTATTGCTGATAAATCTGGAGCCGGTGAGCGTGGGTCTCGCG
GTATCATTGCAGCACTGGGGCCAGATGGTAAGCCCTCCCGTATCGTAGTTATCTACACGACGGGGAGTCA
GGCAACTATGGATGAACGAAATAGACAGATCGCTGAGATAGGTGCCTCACTGATTAAGCATTGGTAACTG
TCAGACCAAGTTTACTCATATATACTTTAGATTGATTTAAAACTTCATTTTTAATTTAAAAGGATCTAGG
TGAAGATCCTTTTTGATAATCTCATGACCAAAATCCCTTAACGTGAGTTTTCGTTCCACTGAGCGTCAGA
CCCCGTAGAAAAGATCAAAGGATCTTCTTGAGATCCTTTTTTTCTGCGCGTAATCTGCTGCTTGCAAACA
AAAAAACCACCGCTACCAGCGGTGGTTTGTTTGCCGGATCAAGAGCTACCAACTCTTTTTCCGAAGGTAA
CTGGCTTCAGCAGAGCGCAGATACCAAATACTGTTCTTCTAGTGTAGCCGTAGTTAGGCCACCACTTCAA
GAACTCTGTAGCACCGCCTACATACCTCGCTCTGCTAATCCTGTTACCAGTGGCTGCTGCCAGTGGCGAT
AAGTCGTGTCTTACCGGGTTGGACTCAAGACGATAGTTACCGGATAAGGCGCAGCGGTCGGGCTGAACGG
GGGGTTCGTGCACACAGCCCAGCTTGGAGCGAACGACCTACACCGAACTGAGATACCTACAGCGTGAGCT
ATGAGAAAGCGCCACGCTTCCCGAAGGGAGAAAGGCGGACAGGTATCCGGTAAGCGGCAGGGTCGGAACA
GGAGAGCGCACGAGGGAGCTTCCAGGGGGAAACGCCTGGTATCTTTATAGTCCTGTCGGGTTTCGCCACC
TCTGACTTGAGCGTCGATTTTTGTGATGCTCGTCAGGGGGGCGGAGCCTATGGAAAAACGCCAGCAACGC
GGCCTTTTTACGGTTCCTGGCCTTTTGCTGGCCTTTTGCTCACATGTTCTTTCCTGCGTTATCCCCTGAT
TCTGTGGATAACCGTATTACCGCCTTTGAGTGAGCTGATACCGCTCGCCGCAGCCGAACGACCGAGCGCA
GCGAGTCAGTGAGCGAGGAAGCGGAAGAGCGCCCAATACGCAAACCGCCTCTCCCCGCGCGTTGGCCGAT
TCATTAATGCAGCTGGCACGACAGGTTTCCCGACTGGAAAGCGGGCAGTGAGCGCAACGCAATTAATGTG
AGTTAGCTCACTCATTAGGCACCCCAGGCTTTACACTTTATGCTCCCGGCTCGTATGTTGTGTGGAATTG
TGAGCGGATAACAATTTCACACAGGAAACAGCTATGACCATGATTACGCCAAGCGCGCAATTAACCCTCA
CTAAAGGGAACAAAAGCTGGGTACCGGGCCCAATGCATTGGCGCCGCGGCCGCGAATTAAAAAACCTCCC
ACACCTCCCCCTGAACCTGAAACATAAAATGAATGCAATTGTTGTTGTTAACTTGTTTATTGCAGCTTAT
AATGGTTACAAATAAAGCAATAGCATCACAAATTTCACAAATAAAGCATTTTTTTCACTGCATTCTAGTT
GTGGTTTGTCCAAACTCATCAATGTATCTTATCATGTCTGGATCTACGTAATACGACTCACTATAGTTCT
AGATCACTTGTACAGCTCGTCCATGCCGCCGGTGGAGTGGCGGCCCTCGGCGCGTTCGTACTGTTCCACG
ATGGTGTAGTCCTCGTTGTGGGAGGNNNNNNNNNNNNNNNNNNNNNNNNNNNNNNNNNNNNNNNNNNNNN
NNNNNNNNNNNNNNNNNNNNNNNNNNNNNNNNNNNNNNNNNNNNNNNNNNNNNNNGATGTCCAACTTGAT
GTTGACGTTGTAGGCGCCGGGCAGCTGCACGGGCTTCTTGGCCTTGTAGGTGGTCTTGACCTCAGCGTCG
TAGTGGCCGCCGTCCTTCAGCTTCAGCCTCTGCTTGATCTCGCCCTTCAGGGCGCCGTCCTCGGGGTACA
TCCGCTCGGAGGAGGCCTCCCAGCCCATGGTTTTCTTCTGCATTACGGGGCCGTCGGAGGGGAAGTTGGT
GCCGCGCAGCTTCACCTTGTAGATGAACTCGCCGTCCTGCAGGGAGGAGTCCTGGGTCACGGTCACCACG
CCGCCGTCCTCGAAGTTCATCACGCGCTCCCACTTGAAGCCCTCGGGGAAGGACAGCTTCAAGTAGTCGG
GGATGTCGGCGGGGTGCTTCACGTAGGCCTTGGAGCCGTACATGAACTGAGGGGACAGGATGTCCCAGGC
GAAGGGCAGGGGGCCACCCTTGGTCACCTTCAGCTTGGCGGTCTGGGTGCCCTCGTAGGGGCGGCCCTCG
CCCTCGCCCTCGATCTCGAACTCGTGGCCGTTCACGGAGCCCTCCATGTGCACCTTGAAGCGCATGAACT
CCTTGATGATGGCCATGTTATCCTCCTCGCCCTTGCTCACCATTCCGGAGGTATTATCGTGTTTTTCAAA
GGAAAACCACGTCCCCGTGGTTCGGGGGGCCTAGACGTTTTTTTAACCTCGACTAAACACATGTAAAGCA
TGTGCACCGAGGCCCCAGATCAGATCCCATACAATGGGGTACCTTCTGGGCATCCTTCAGCCCCTTGTTG
AATACGCTTGAGGAGAGCCATTTGACTCTTTCCACAACTATCCAACTCACAACGTGGCACTGGGGTTGTG
CCGCCTTTGCAGGTGTATCTTATACACGTGGCTTTTGGCCGCAGAGGCACCTGTCGCCAGGTGGGGGGTT
CCGCTGCCTGCAAAGGGTCGCTACAGACGTTGTTTGTCTTCAAGAAGCTTCCAGAGGAACTGCTTCCTTC
ACGACATTCAACAGACCTTGCATTCCTTTGGCGAGAGGGGAAAGACCCCTAGGAATGCTCGTCAAGAAGA
CAGGGCCAGGTTTCCGGGCCCTCACATTGCCAAAAGACGGCAATATGGTGGAAAATAACATATAGACAAA
CGCACACCGGCCTTATTCCAAGCGGCTTCGGCCAGTAACGTTAGGGGGGGGGGAGGGAGAGGGGCTCTAG
ATCACTTGTACAGCTCATCCATGCCGTGGGTGATGGCGGCGGCGGTCACGAAGCCGAAGTAGATCATGTG
ATCGCGCTTCTCGTTGGGGTCCTTGGACAGGGCGCTCTGGGTGGACAGGTAGTGGTTATCGGGCAGCAGC
ACAGGGCCATCGCCGATGGGGGTATTCTGCTGGTAGTGGTCGGCCAGCTGCACGCTGCCATCCTCGATGT
TGTGGCGGATCTTGAAGTTCACCTTGATGCCATTCTTGGCCTTGTCGGTCATGATGTACACATTGTGGGC
GTTGTAGTTGTACTCCATCTTATTGCCCAGGATGTTGCCATCCTCCTTGAAATCGGTGCCGGTCAGCTCG
ATGCGATTCACCAGGGTATCGCCCTCGAACTTCACCTCGGCGCGCGACTTGTAGTTGCCGTCATCCTCGA
AGAAGATGGTGCGCTCCTGGATGTAGCCCTCAGGCATGGCGCTCTTGAAGAAGTCGTGCTGCTTCATGTG
ATCGGGGTAGCGTGAGAAGCACTGCACGCCGTAGCTCAGGGTGGTCACCAGGGTGGGCCAGGGCACAGGC
AGCTTGCCGGTGGTGCAGATGAACTTCAGGGTCAGCTTGCCGTAGGTGGCATCGCCCTCGCCCTCGCCGC
TCACGCTGAACTTGTGGCCATTCACATCGCCATTCAGCTCGATCAGGATGGGCACGATGCCGGTGAACAG
CTCGGCGCCCTTGCTCACCATGCTGCCTCCGCCTCCCCCAAGCTTCCCCTCCGGCGGCAACGAATGGATC
TTGGCGCGCGGCACTGGGAGCCGCCGGGCCGAGCCTGTCAAGCCCCGCAGCAGCAGCGGCGTCAGGACGG
ACATGGTGGCGGGATCCGCAAAAAGAACAAGTAGCTTGTATTCTATAGTGTCACCTAAATCAAGCTTGCT
CCGACGTCCCCAGGCAGAATGGCGGTTCCCTAAACGAGCATTGCTTATATAGACCTCCCATTAGGCACGC
CTACCGCCCATTTACGTCAATGGAACGCCCATTTGCGTCATTGCCCCTCCCCATTGACGTCAATGGGGAT
GTACTTGGCAGCCATCGCGGGCCATTTACCGCCATTGACGTCAATGGGAGTACTGCCAATGTACCCTGGC
GTACTTCCAATAGTAATGTACTTGCCAAGTTACTATTAATAGATATTGATGTACTGCCAAGTGGGCCATT
TACCGTCATTGACGTCAATAGGGGGCGTGAGAACGGATATGAATGGGCAATGAGCCATCCCATTGACGTC
AATGGTGGGTGGTCCTATTGACGTCAATGGGCATTGAGCCAGGCGGGCCATTTACCGTAATTGACGTCAA
TGGGGGAGGCGCCATATACGTCAATAGGACCGCCCATATGACGTCAATAGGAAAGACCATATATAGAGAC
CATTGACGTCAATGGGGGAGTGGCTATGGGCGGTATTAGGAAGCCCCATATATGGTATATGGGACCGCCC
ATTGGGAGGGGCTATCTACGTCAATAGGAAAACCCATATATGGAATACTATATGGCATAGGGCCAATACA
TAGTATTGAACCTGGCCAATAGCCATATTGGCATAGGGCCATATTGGATATTGCCTATATATTGATCCTG
GCATATAGCCAATATGGCCGCCATTATTGGCACCATGCCAATTCAATATGGCGGACTTGGCACAGGGCCA
AGACCCCTCCTCAAACTTGGCACCGTGCCAAGTAGACCCCTCCCCAGTTGGCACAGTGCCAGGTCCGCCA
TATTGAATTGGCATGGTGCCAAGTCCGCCATATTGAATTGGCTGGGGTCCAGATCCACCATATTGAATTG
GCACGAGTCCATATACGCCATATTGAATTGGCACAGGTCCAGATCCACCATATTGAATTGGCATGAGTCC
ATATACGCCATATTGAATTGGCGGTCGACTGGCGTAATAGCGAAGAGGCCCGCACCGATCGCCCTTCCCA
ACAGTTGCGCAGCCTGAATGGCGAATGGG
[34 nt withheld, positions 6403-6436]
Features (pLannotate 1.2.2; 20 found; start..end, strand, type, name):
     23..89      +  CDS            lacZα (fragment): LacZα fragment of β-galactosidase; lacZ fragment
     94..522     +  rep_origin     f1 ori (sequence partly withheld): f1 bacteriophage origin of replication; arrow indicates direction of (+) strand synthesis
    575..679     +  promoter       AmpR promoter: bla
    680..1540    +  CDS            AmpR: β-lactamase; bla; confers resistance to ampicillin, carbenicillin, and related antibiotics
   1711..2299    +  rep_origin     ori: high-copy-number ColE1/pMB1/pBR322/pUC origin of replication
   2482..2574    +  CDS            lacI (fragment): lac repressor; lacI; The lac repressor binds to the lac operator to inhibit transcription in E. coli. This inhibition can be relieved by adding lactose or isopropyl-β-D-thiogalactopyranoside (IPTG).
   2587..2608    +  protein_bind   CAP binding site: CAP binding activates transcription in the presence of cAMP. E. coli catabolite activator protein
   2623..2653    +  promoter       lac promoter: promoter for the E. coli lac operon
   2661..2677    +  protein_bind   lac operator: The lac repressor binds to the lac operator to inhibit transcription in E. coli. This inhibition can be relieved by adding lactose or isopropyl-β-D-thiogalactopyranoside (IPTG). lac repressor encoded by lacI
   2722..2740    +  promoter       T3 promoter: promoter for bacteriophage T3 RNA polymerase
   2853..2987    +  polyA_signal   SV40 poly(A) signal: SV40 polyadenylation signal
   2992..3009    +  promoter       T7 promoter (fragment): promoter for bacteriophage T7 RNA polymerase
   3020..3826    -  CDS            mCherry: mCherry is a basic (constitutively fluorescent) red fluorescent protein published in 2004, derived from Discosoma sp.. It is reported to be a very rapidly-maturing monomer with low acid sensitivity.
   3835..4407    -  misc_feature   IRES: internal ribosome entry site (IRES) of the encephalomyocarditis virus (EMCV)
   4415..5134    -  CDS            AcGFP1: Aequorea coerulescens GFP mammalian codon-optimized
   5183..5257    -  CDS            COX8 presequence: mitochondrial presequence of human cytochrome c oxidase subunit VIII (Rizutto et al., 1989)
   5295..5313    -  promoter       SP6 promoter: promoter for bacteriophage SP6 RNA polymerase
   5348..6325    -  promoter       CMV IE94 promoter: enhancer/promoter region of simian cytomegalovirus major immediate early transcription unit IE94
   6332..6398    +  CDS            lacZα (fragment): LacZα fragment of β-galactosidase; lacZ fragment
   6403..6436    +  rep_origin     f1 ori (fragment) (sequence withheld): f1 bacteriophage origin of replication; arrow indicates direction of (+) strand synthesis
