[The description below was written by a language model from this plasmid's Addgene catalogue record and pLannotate feature annotations shown in this document.]
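Description:
pcs2-MTS-cox8A-GFP-IRES-mCherry is a mammalian expression plasmid built on the pcs2-GFP-IRES-mCherry backbone and intended for transient expression in mammalian cells. It is propagated in E. coli through a high-copy ColE1/pUC-type origin and selected with ampicillin via the β-lactamase gene. An f1 origin and remnants of lacZα, lacI and the lac promoter/operator region are also annotated, as leftovers of the cloning vector lineage.

The payload is a single bicistronic transcription unit driven by the simian cytomegalovirus IE94 enhancer/promoter, with an SP6 promoter immediately downstream of it; T7 (partial) and T3 promoters lie beyond the 3′ end of the cassette. The first cistron encodes the mitochondrial targeting sequence of human COX8A (amino acids 1–36 only, according to the record; the annotation software recognises a COX8 presequence within this region) fused at its C terminus to GFP, which the feature table identifies as the codon-optimised Aequorea coerulescens variant AcGFP1. An EMCV IRES then directs independent translation of mCherry from the same mRNA, and an SV40 polyadenylation signal terminates the unit. The insert was cloned into the BsmBI-digested backbone.

Because both fluorescent proteins arise from one transcript, mCherry serves as an internal control for transfection and expression level. The GFP-to-mCherry ratio therefore reports on the post-translational stability of the MTS-GFP fusion. The record describes the plasmid as a stability reporter for the COX8A presequence. It fits the associated work on an E3 ligase involved in silencing of a stress response.
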