Addgene plasmid #226103: pcs2-MTS-cox8A-GFP-IRES-mCherry
Purpose: Stability reporter construct of the COX8A mitochondrial targeting sequence (MTS) for transient expression in mammalian cells
Depositing lab: Michael Rape. Depositing organization: University of California, Berkeley. Publication: Stress response silencing by an E3 ligase mutated in neurodegeneration. Haakonsen DL, Heider M, Ingersoll AJ, Vodehnal K, Witus SR, Uenaka T, Wernig M, Rape M. Nature. 2024 Feb;626(8000):874-880. doi: 10.1038/s41586-023-06985-7. Epub 2024 Jan 31. PubMed 38297121.
Backbone
  Vector backbone: pcs2-GFP-IRES-mCherry
  Vector type: Mammalian Expression
Growth in bacteria
  Bacterial resistance: Ampicillin, 100 μg/mL
  Growth temperature: 37°C
  Growth strain: DH5alpha
  Copy number: Unknown
Gene/Insert
  Gene/Insert name: COX8A
  Species: H. sapiens (human)
  Mutation: encodes only for mitochondrial targeting sequence of COX8A (aa 1-36)
  Entrez Gene: COX8A (a.k.a. COX, COX8, COX8-2, COX8L, MC4DN15, VIII, VIII-L)
  Tag / fusion protein: GFP (C terminal on backbone)
Terms and licenses: Academic/Nonprofit Terms; Industry Terms: Not Available to Industry
Depositor comments: Cloned into BsmBI digested pcs2-GFP-IRES-mCherry.
How to cite: pcs2-MTS-cox8A-GFP-IRES-mCherry was a gift from Michael Rape (Addgene plasmid # 226103 ; http://n2t.net/addgene:226103 ; RRID:Addgene_226103)
